Addgene plasmid #32469: pTorPE-B-GECO1
Depositing lab: Robert Campbell. Depositing organization: University of Alberta. Publication: An Expanded Palette of Genetically Encoded Ca2+ Indicators. Zhao Y, Araki S, Wu J, Teramoto T, Chang YF, Nakano M, Abdelfattah AS, Fujiwara M, Ishihara T, Nagai T, Campbell RE. Science. 2011 Sep 30;333(6051):1888-91. doi: 10.1126/science.1208592 PubMed 21903779.
Backbone
  Vector backbone: Customized Vector
  Backbone size w/o insert (bp): 4200
  Vector type: Bacterial Expression ; Lab constructed
Growth in bacteria
  Bacterial resistance: Ampicillin, 100 μg/mL
  Growth temperature: 37°C
  Growth strain: DH10B
  Copy number: Low Copy
Gene/Insert
  Gene/Insert name: B-GECO1.0 (alt name: blue intensiometric genetically encoded Ca2+-indicators for optical imaging)
  Insert size (bp): 1257
  Mutation: GCaMP3 S40P/L60P/D86G/K119I/L173Q/T223S/Y224H/D305G/R377P/K380Q/ S404G
  GenBank ID: JN258412
  Tag / fusion protein: 6 His tag (N terminal on insert); Modified TorA MNNNDLFQASRRRFLAQLG[G to S]LT[V to D]AG[M to T]LGPSLLTPRRATAAQAATDAS. (N terminal on backbone)
  Cloning method: Restriction Enzyme; 5′ cloning site XbaI (not destroyed); 3′ cloning site HindIII (not destroyed)
  Sequencing primers: 5′ ATGCCATAGCATTTTTATCC; 3′ GATTTAATCTGTATCAGG
Terms and licenses: Academic/Nonprofit Terms; Industry Terms: Not Available to Industry
Depositor comments: The vector is modified from pBAD/ His B (Invitrogen).
How to cite: pTorPE-B-GECO1 was a gift from Robert Campbell (Addgene plasmid # 32469 ; http://n2t.net/addgene:32469 ; RRID:Addgene_32469)
