[The description below was written by a language model from this plasmid's Addgene catalogue record and pLannotate feature annotations shown in this document.]
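Description:
pTorPE-B-GECO1 is a laboratory-built bacterial expression plasmid, derived according to the depositor from pBAD/His B, that produces the blue fluorescent calcium indicator B-GECO1 in E. coli and directs it to the periplasm. The backbone carries a ColE1/pBR322-type origin with the bom mobility region and a small fragment of rop. The catalogue lists it as low copy, although the automated annotation uses a generic high-copy label for this origin family. Selection is by ampicillin resistance through β-lactamase expressed from its own promoter.

Expression is driven by the araBAD promoter, with the divergently transcribed araC regulator encoded on the same plasmid, so transcription is induced by L-arabinose and otherwise kept low. Downstream of the promoter is a modified TorA signal peptide bearing three substitutions. In its native context this leader sends folded proteins through the twin-arginine translocation pathway. It is followed by a 6xHis tag and the B-GECO1.0 coding sequence, cloned between XbaI and HindIII sites that remain intact. The feature table labels this region as a GCaMP6m fragment, which reflects sequence similarity only. The record defines the insert as a GCaMP3 derivative with eleven substitutions, including changes at chromophore-region positions 223 and 224. It is described as an intensiometric indicator, meaning it reports Ca2+ through changes in fluorescence brightness. Transcription ends at the rrnB T1 and T2 terminators.

The associated publication describes an expanded colour palette of genetically encoded Ca2+ indicators. The record does not spell out a specific use, but the design suits arabinose-induced production of the sensor in bacteria, periplasmic export and purification via the His tag.
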