Features (pLannotate 1.2.2; 12 found; start..end, strand, type, name):
      1..285     +  promoter       araBAD promoter: araBAD; promoter of the L-arabinose operon of E. coli; the araC regulatory gene is transcribed in the opposite direction (Guzman et al., 1995)
    343..480     +  CDS            torA (fragment): TORA_ECOLI - Experimental evidence at protein level: Swiss-Prot protein existence level 1. Reduces trimethylamine-N-oxide (TMAO) into trimethylamine; an anaerobic reaction coupled to energy-yielding reactions. From Escherichia coli (strain K12).
    487..1840    +  CDS            GCaMP6m (fragment): improved fluorescent protein-based calcium sensor (Chen et al., 2013)
   1932..2047    +  ncRNA          5S rRNA: Accession: RF00001 - 5S ribosomal RNA
   2051..2137    +  terminator     rrnB T1 terminator: Escherichia coli rrnB; transcription terminator T1 from the E. coli rrnB gene
   2229..2256    +  terminator     rrnB T2 terminator: transcription terminator T2 from the E. coli rrnB gene
   2275..2366    +  promoter       AmpR promoter: bla
   2367..3227    +  CDS            AmpR: β-lactamase; bla; confers resistance to ampicillin, carbenicillin, and related antibiotics
   3398..3986    +  rep_origin     ori: high-copy-number ColE1/pMB1/pBR322/pUC origin of replication
   4172..4312    -  misc_feature   bom: basis of mobility region from pBR322
   4414..4454    -  CDS            rop (fragment): Rop protein, which maintains plasmids at low copy number; rop
   4576..5454    -  CDS            araC: L-arabinose regulatory protein; araC
>Addgene plasmid #32469 | pTorPE-B-GECO1 | depositor full sequence | sequence record 37242 | pTorPE-B-GECO1 sequence 5480 bps
AAGAAACCAATTGTCCATATTGCATCAGACATTGCCGTCACTGCGTCTTTTACTGGCTCTTCTCGCTAAC
CAAACCGGTAACCCCGCTTATTAAAAGCATTCTGTAACAAAGCGGGACCAAAGCCATGACAAAAACGCGT
AACAAAAGTGTCTATAATCACGGCAGAAAAGTCCACATTGATTATTTGCACGGCGTCACACTTTGCTATG
CCATAGCATTTTTATCCATAAGATTAGCGGATCCTACCTGACGCTTTTTATCGCAACTCTCTACTGTTTC
TCCATACCCGTTTTTTGGGCTAACAGGAGGAATTAACCATGGGTTTAAAGAGGAGAAAGGTCATGAACAA
TAACGATCTCTTTCAGGCATCACGTCGGCGTTTTCTGGCACAACTCGGCAGCTTAACCGACGCCGGGACG
CTGGGGCCGTCATTGTTAACGCCGCGACGTGCGACTGCGGCGCAAGCGGCGACTGACGCTTCTAGAGGTT
CTCATCATCATCATCATCATGGTATGGCTAGCATGACTGGTGGACAGCAAATGGGTCGGGATCTGTACGA
CGATGATGATAAGGATCTCGCCACAATGGTCGACTCACCACGTCGTAAGTGGAATAAGACAGGTCACGCA
GTCAGAGCTATAGGTCGGCTGAGCTCACCAGAGAACGTCTATATCAAGGCCGACAAGCAGAAGAACGGCA
TCAAGGCGAACTTCAAGATCCGCCACAACATCGAGGGCGGCGGCGTGCAGCTCGCCTACCACTACCAGCA
GAACACCCCCATCGGCGACGGCCCCGTGCTGCTGCCCGACAACCACTACCTGAGCGTGCAGTCCATACTT
TCGAAAGACCCCAACGAGAAGCGCGATCACATGGTCCTGCTGGAGTTCGTGACCGCCGCCGGGATCACTC
TCGGCATGGACGAGCTGTACAAGGGCGGTACCGGAGGGAGCGAATCCATGGTGAGCAAGGGCGAGGAGCT
GTTCACCGGGGTGGTGCCCATCCAGGTCGAGCTGGACGGCGACGTAAACGGCCACAAGTTCAGCGTGTCC
GGCGAGGGTGAGGGCGATGCCACCTACGGCAAGCTGACCCTGAAGTTCATCTGCACCACCGGCAAGCTGC
CCGTGCCCTGGCCCACCCTCGTGACCACCCTGTCACACGGCGTGCAGTGCTTCAGCCGCTACCCCGACCA
CATGAAGCAGCACGACTTCTTCAAGTCCGCCATGCCCGGAGGCTACATCCAGGAGCGCACCATCTTCTTC
AAGGACGACGGCAACTACAAGACCCGCGCCGAGGTGAAGTTCGAGGGCGACACCCTGGTGAACCGCATCG
AGCTGAAGGGCATCGACTTCAAGGAGGACGGCAACATCCTGGGGCACAAGCTGGAGTACAACACGCGTGG
CCAACTGACTGAAGAGCAGATCGCAGAATTTAAAGAGGCTTTCTCCCTATTTGACAAGGACGGGGATGGG
ACGATAACAACCAAGGAGCTGGGGACGGTGATGCGGTCTCTGGGGCAGAACCCCACAGAAGCAGAGCTGC
AGGACATGATCAATGAAGTAGATGCCGACGGTGACGGCACAATCGACTTCCCTGAGTTCCTGACAATGAT
GGCACCTAAAATGCAGGACACAGACAGTGAAGAAGAAATTAGAGAAGCGTTCCGTGTGTTTGATAAGGAC
GGCAATGGCTACATCGGCGCAGCAGAGCTTCGCCACGTGATGACAAACCTTGGAGAGAAGTTAACAGATG
AAGAGGTTGATGAAATGATCAGGGAAGCAGACATCGATGGGGATGGTCAGGTAAACTACGAAGAGTTTGT
ACAAATGATGACAGCGAAGTAGAAGCTTGGCTGTTTTGGCGGATGAGAGAAGATTTTCAGCCTGATACAG
ATTAAATCAGAACGCAGAAGCGGTCTGATAAAACAGAATTTGCCTGGCGGCAGTAGCGCGGTGGTCCCAC
CTGACCCCATGCCGAACTCAGAAGTGAAACGCCGTAGCGCCGATGGTAGTGTGGGGTCTCCCCATGCGAG
AGTAGGGAACTGCCAGGCATCAAATAAAACGAAAGGCTCAGTCGAAAGACTGGGCCTTTCGTTTTATCTG
TTGTTTGTCGGTGAACGCTCTCCTGAGTAGGACAAATCCGCCGGGAGCGGATTTGAACGTTGCGAAGCAA
CGGCCCGGAGGGTGGCGGGCAGGACGCCCGCCATAAACTGCCAGGCATCAAATTAAGCAGAAGGCCATCC
TGACGGATGGCCTTTTTGCGTTTCTACAAACTCTTTTGTTTATTTTTCTAAATACATTCAAATATGTATC
CGCTCATGAGACAATAACCCTGATAAATGCTTCAATAATATTGAAAAAGGAAGAGTATGAGTATTCAACA
TTTCCGTGTCGCCCTTATTCCCTTTTTTGCGGCATTTTGCCTTCCTGTTTTTGCTCACCCAGAAACGCTG
GTGAAAGTAAAAGATGCTGAAGATCAGTTGGGTGCACGAGTGGGTTACATCGAACTGGATCTCAACAGCG
GTAAGATCCTTGAGAGTTTTCGCCCCGAAGAACGTTTTCCAATGATGAGCACTTTTAAAGTTCTGCTATG
TGGCGCGGTATTATCCCGTGTTGACGCCGGGCAAGAGCAACTCGGTCGCCGCATACACTATTCTCAGAAT
GACTTGGTTGAGTACTCACCAGTCACAGAAAAGCATCTTACGGATGGCATGACAGTAAGAGAATTATGCA
GTGCTGCCATAACCATGAGTGATAACACTGCGGCCAACTTACTTCTGACAACGATCGGAGGACCGAAGGA
GCTAACCGCTTTTTTGCACAACATGGGGGATCATGTAACTCGCCTTGATCGTTGGGAACCGGAGCTGAAT
GAAGCCATACCAAACGACGAGCGTGACACCACGATGCCTGTAGCAATGGCAACAACGTTGCGCAAACTAT
TAACTGGCGAACTACTTACTCTAGCTTCCCGGCAACAATTAATAGACTGGATGGAGGCGGATAAAGTTGC
AGGACCACTTCTGCGCTCGGCCCTTCCGGCTGGCTGGTTTATTGCTGATAAATCTGGAGCCGGTGAGCGT
GGGTCTCGCGGTATCATTGCAGCACTGGGGCCAGATGGTAAGCCCTCCCGTATCGTAGTTATCTACACGA
CGGGGAGTCAGGCAACTATGGATGAACGAAATAGACAGATCGCTGAGATAGGTGCCTCACTGATTAAGCA
TTGGTAACTGTCAGACCAAGTTTACTCATATATACTTTAGATTGATTTAAAACTTCATTTTTAATTTAAA
AGGATCTAGGTGAAGATCCTTTTTGATAATCTCATGACCAAAATCCCTTAACGTGAGTTTTCGTTCCACT
GAGCGTCAGACCCCGTAGAAAAGATCAAAGGATCTTCTTGAGATCCTTTTTTTCTGCGCGTAATCTGCTG
CTTGCAAACAAAAAAACCACCGCTACCAGCGGTGGTTTGTTTGCCGGATCAAGAGCTACCAACTCTTTTT
CCGAAGGTAACTGGCTTCAGCAGAGCGCAGATACCAAATACTGTCCTTCTAGTGTAGCCGTAGTTAGGCC
ACCACTTCAAGAACTCTGTAGCACCGCCTACATACCTCGCTCTGCTAATCCTGTTACCAGTGGCTGCTGC
CAGTGGCGATAAGTCGTGTCTTACCGGGTTGGACTCAAGACGATAGTTACCGGATAAGGCGCAGCGGTCG
GGCTGAACGGGGGGTTCGTGCACACAGCCCAGCTTGGAGCGAACGACCTACACCGAACTGAGATACCTAC
AGCGTGAGCTATGAGAAAGCGCCACGCTTCCCGAAGGGAGAAAGGCGGACAGGTATCCGGTAAGCGGCAG
GGTCGGAACAGGAGAGCGCACGAGGGAGCTTCCAGGGGGAAACGCCTGGTATCTTTATAGTCCTGTCGGG
TTTCGCCACCTCTGACTTGAGCGTCGATTTTTGTGATGCTCGTCAGGGGGGCGGAGCCTATGGAAAAACG
CCAGCAACGCGGCCTTTTTACGGTTCCTGGCCTTTTGCTGGCCTTTTGCTCACATGTTCTTTCCTGCGTT
ATCCCCTGATTCTGTGGATAACCGTATTACCGCCTTTGAGTGAGCTGATACCGCTCGCCGCAGCCGAACG
ACCGAGCGCAGCGAGTCAGTGAGCGAGGAAGCGGAAGAGCGCCTGATGCGGTATTTTCTCCTTACGCATC
TGTGCGGTATTTCACACCGCATATGGTGCACTCTCAGTACAATCTGCTCTGATGCCGCATAGTTAAGCCA
GTATACACTCCGCTATCGCTACGTGACTGGGTCATGGCTGCGCCCCGACACCCGCCAACACCCGCTGACG
CGCCCTGACGGGCTTGTCTGCTCCCGGCATCCGCTTACAGACAAGCTGTGACCGTCTCCGGGAGCTGCAT
GTGTCAGAGGTTTTCACCGTCATCACCGAAACGCGCGAGGCAGCAGATCAATTCGCGCGCGAAGGCGAAG
CGGCATGCATAATGTGCCTGTCAAATGGACGAAGCAGGGATTCTGCAAACCCTATGCTACTCCGTCAAGC
CGTCAATTGTCTGATTCGTTACCAATTATGACAACTTGACGGCTACATCATTCACTTTTTCTTCACAACC
GGCACGGAACTCGCTCGGGCTGGCCCCGGTGCATTTTTTAAATACCCGCGAGAAATAGAGTTGATCGTCA
AAACCAACATTGCGACCGACGGTGGCGATAGGCATCCGGGTGGTGCTCAAAAGCAGCTTCGCCTGGCTGA
TACGTTGGTCCTCGCGCCAGCTTAAGACGCTAATCCCTAACTGCTGGCGGAAAAGATGTGACAGACGCGA
CGGCGACAAGCAAACATGCTGTGCGACGCTGGCGATATCAAAATTGCTGTCTGCCAGGTGATCGCTGATG
TACTGACAAGCCTCGCGTACCCGATTATCCATCGGTGGATGGAGCGACTCGTTAATCGCTTCCATGCGCC
GCAGTAACAATTGCTCAAGCAGATTTATCGCCAGCAGCTCCGAATAGCGCCCTTCCCCTTGCCCGGCGTT
AATGATTTGCCCAAACAGGTCGCTGAAATGCGGCTGGTGCGCTTCATCCGGGCGAAAGAACCCCGTATTG
GCAAATATTGACGGCCAGTTAAGCCATTCATGCCAGTAGGCGCGCGGACGAAAGTAAACCCACTGGTGAT
ACCATTCGCGAGCCTCCGGATGACGACCGTAGTGATGAATCTCTCCTGGCGGGAACAGCAAAATATCACC
CGGTCGGCAAACAAATTCTCGTCCCTGATTTTTCACCACCCCCTGACCGCGAATGGTGAGATTGAGAATA
TAACCTTTCATTCCCAGCGGTCGGTCGATAAAAAAATCGAGATAACCGTTGGCCTCAATCGGCGTTAAAC
CCGCCACCAGATGGGCATTAAACGAGTATCCCGGCAGCAGGGGATCATTTTGCGCTTCAGCCATACTTTT
CATACTCCCGCCATTCAGAG
