>Addgene plasmid #32469 | pTorPE-B-GECO1 | depositor partial sequence | sequence record 37243 | 6 His tag+B-GECO1
GGTTCTCATCATCATCATCATCATGGTATGGCTAGCATGACTGGTGGACAGCAAATGGGTCGGGATCTGT
ACGACGATGATGATAAGGATCTCGCCACAATGGTCGACTCACCACGTCGTAAGTGGAATAAGACAGGTCA
CGCAGTCAGAGCTATAGGTCGGCTGAGCTCACCAGAGAACGTCTATATCAAGGCCGACAAGCAGAAGAAC
GGCATCAAGGCGAACTTCAAGATCCGCCACAACATCGAGGGCGGCGGCGTGCAGCTCGCCTACCACTACC
AGCAGAACACCCCCATCGGCGACGGCCCCGTGCTGCTGCCCGACAACCACTACCTGAGCGTGCAGTCCAT
ACTTTCGAAAGACCCCAACGAGAAGCGCGATCACATGGTCCTGCTGGAGTTCGTGACCGCCGCCGGGATC
ACTCTCGGCATGGACGAGCTGTACAAGGGCGGTACCGGAGGGAGCGAATCCATGGTGAGCAAGGGCGAGG
AGCTGTTCACCGGGGTGGTGCCCATCCAGGTCGAGCTGGACGGCGACGTAAACGGCCACAAGTTCAGCGT
GTCCGGCGAGGGTGAGGGCGATGCCACCTACGGCAAGCTGACCCTGAAGTTCATCTGCACCACCGGCAAG
CTGCCCGTGCCCTGGCCCACCCTCGTGACCACCCTGTCACACGGCGTGCAGTGCTTCAGCCGCTACCCCG
ACCACATGAAGCAGCACGACTTCTTCAAGTCCGCCATGCCCGGAGGCTACATCCAGGAGCGCACCATCTT
CTTCAAGGACGACGGCAACTACAAGACCCGCGCCGAGGTGAAGTTCGAGGGCGACACCCTGGTGAACCGC
ATCGAGCTGAAGGGCATCGACTTCAAGGAGGACGGCAACATCCTGGGGCACAAGCTGGAGTACAACACGC
GTGGCCAACTGACTGAAGAGCAGATCGCAGAATTTAAAGAGGCTTTCTCCCTATTTGACAAGGACGGGGA
TGGGACGATAACAACCAAGGAGCTGGGGACGGTGATGCGGTCTCTGGGGCAGAACCCCACAGAAGCAGAG
CTGCAGGACATGATCAATGAAGTAGATGCCGACGGTGACGGCACAATCGACTTCCCTGAGTTCCTGACAA
TGATGGCACCTAAAATGCAGGACACAGACAGTGAAGAAGAAATTAGAGAAGCGTTCCGTGTGTTTGATAA
GGACGGCAATGGCTACATCGGCGCAGCAGAGCTTCGCCACGTGATGACAAACCTTGGAGAGAAGTTAACA
GATGAAGAGGTTGATGAAATGATCAGGGAAGCAGACATCGATGGGGATGGTCAGGTAAACTACGAAGAGT
TTGTACAAATGATGACAGCGAAGTAG
