>Addgene plasmid #32469 | pTorPE-B-GECO1 | addgene partial sequence | sequence record 38306 | pBAD-Fwd
TTTTATCGCAACTCTCTACTGTTTCTCCATACCCGTTTTTTGGGCTAACAGGAGGAATTAACCATGGGTT
TAAAGAGGAGAAAGGTCATGAACAATAACGATCTCTTTCAGGCATCACGTCGGCGTTTTCTGGCACAACT
CGGCAGCTTAACCGACGCCGGGACGCTGGGGCCGTCATTGTTAACGCCGCGACGTGCGACTGCGGCGCAA
GCGGCGACTGACGCTTCTAGAGGTTCTCATCATCATCATCATCATGGTATGGCTAGCATGACTGGTGGAC
AGCAAATGGGTCGGGATCTGTACGACGATGATGATAAGGACCTCGCCACAATGGTCGACTCACCACGTCG
TAAGTGGAATAAGACAGGTCACGCAGTCAGAGCTATAGGTCGGCTGAGCTCACCAGAGAACGTCTATATC
AAGGCCGACAAGCAGAAGAACGGCATCAAGGCGAACTTCAAGATCCGCCACAACATCGAGGGCGGCGGCG
TGCAGCTCGCCTACCACTACCAGCAGAACACCCCCATCGGCGACGGCCCCGTGCTGCTGCCCGACAACCA
CTACCTGAGCGTGCAGTCCATACTTTCGAAAGACCCCAACGAGAAGCGCGATCACATGGTCCTGCTGGAG
TTCGTGACCGCCGCCGGGATCACTCTCGGCATGGACGAGCTGTACAAGGGCGGTACCGGAGGGAGCGAAT
CCATGGTGAGCAAGGGCGAGGAGCTGTTCACCGGGGTGGTGCCCATCCAGGTCGAGCTGGACGGCGACGT
AAACGGCCACAAGTTCAGCGTGTCCGGCGAGGGTGAGGGCGATGCCACCTACGGCAAGCTGACCCTGAAG
TTCATCTGCACCACCGGCAAGCTGCCCG
