>Addgene plasmid #32469 | pTorPE-B-GECO1 | addgene partial sequence | sequence record 38542 | pBAD-rev
GCCAAGCTTCTACTTCGCTGTCATCATTTGTACAAACTCTTCGTAGTTTACCTGACCATCCCCATCGATG
TCTGCTTCCCTGATCATTTCATCAACCTCTTCATCTGTTAACTTCTCTCCAAGGTTTGTCATCACGTGGC
GAAGCTCTGCTGCGCCGATGTAGCCATTGCCGTCCTTATCAAACACACGGAACGCTTCTCTAATTTCTTC
TTCACTGTCTGTGTCCTGCATTTTAGGTGCCATCATTGTCAGGAACTCAGGGAAGTCGATTGTGCCGTCA
CCGTCGGCATCTACTTCATTGATCATGTCCTGCAGCTCTGCTTCTGTGGGGTTCTGCCCCAGAGACCGCA
TCACCGTCCCCAGCTCCTTGGTTGTTATCGTCCCATCCCCGTCCTTGTCAAATAGGGAGAAAGCCTCTTT
AAATTCTGCGATCTGCTCTTCAGTCAGTTGGCCACGCGTGTTGTACTCCAGCTTGTGCCCCAGGATGTTG
CCGTCCTCCTTGAAGTCGATGCCCTTCAGCTCGATGCGGTTCACCAGGGTGTCGCCCTCGAACTTCACCT
CGGCGCGGGTCTTGTAGTTGCCGTCGTCCTTGAAGAAGATGGTGCGCTCCTGGATGTAGCCTCCGGGCAT
GGCGGACTTGAAGAAGTCGTGCTGCTTCATGTGGTCGGGGTAGCGGCTGAAGCACTGCACGCCGTGTGAC
AGGGTGGTCACGAGGGTGGGCCAGGGCACGGGCAGCTTGCCGGTGGTGCAGATGAACTTCAGGGTCAGCT
TGCCGTAGGTGGCATCGCCCTCACCCTCGCCGGACACGCTGAACTTGTGGCCGTTTACGTCGCCGTCCAG
CTCGACCTGGATGGGCACCACCCCGGTGAACAGCTCCTCGCCCTTGCTCACCATGGATTCGCTCCCTCCG
G
